Addgene plasmid #116550: pHAGE-PIK3CB-A1048V
Purpose: Lentiviral expression of PIK3CB A1048V
Depositing lab: Gordon Mills & Kenneth Scott. Depositing organization: Baylor College of Medicine. Publication: Systematic Functional Annotation of Somatic Mutations in Cancer. Ng PK, Li J, Jeong KJ, Shao S, Chen H, Tsang YH, Sengupta S, Wang Z, Bhavana VH, Tran R, Soewito S, Minussi DC, Moreno D, Kong K, Dogruluk T, Lu H, Gao J, Tokheim C, Zhou DC, Johnson AM, Zeng J, Ip CKM, Ju Z, Wester M, Yu S, Li Y, Vellano CP, Schultz N, Karchin R, Ding L, Lu Y, Cheung LWT, Chen K, Shaw KR, Meric-Bernstam F, Scott KL, Yi S, Sahni N, Liang H, Mills GB. Cancer Cell. 2018 Mar 12;33(3):450-462.e10. doi: 10.1016/j.ccell.2018.01.021. PubMed 29533785.
Backbone
  Vector backbone: pHAGE
  Vector type: Lentiviral
Growth in bacteria
  Bacterial resistance: Ampicillin, 100 μg/mL
  Growth temperature: 37°C
  Growth strain: Stbl3
  Copy number: High Copy
Gene/Insert
  Gene/Insert name: PIK3CB
  Species: H. sapiens (human)
  Mutation: A1048V
  Entrez Gene: PIK3CB (a.k.a. P110BETA, PI3K, PI3KBETA, PIK3C1)
  Cloning method: Gateway Cloning
Terms and licenses: Academic/Nonprofit Terms; Industry Terms: Not Available to Industry
How to cite: pHAGE-PIK3CB-A1048V was a gift from Gordon Mills & Kenneth Scott (Addgene plasmid # 116550 ; http://n2t.net/addgene:116550 ; RRID:Addgene_116550)
