[The description below was written by a language model from this plasmid's Addgene catalogue record and pLannotate feature annotations shown in this document.]
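Description:
pHAGE-PIK3CB-A1048V is an HIV-1-derived lentiviral expression plasmid built on the pHAGE backbone and carrying the human PIK3CB open reading frame, which encodes the p110β catalytic subunit of phosphoinositide 3-kinase, with an A1048V substitution. In bacteria it is maintained through a high-copy ColE1/pUC-type origin and selected with ampicillin via the β-lactamase gene. The viral portion contains a truncated 5' LTR, the Ψ packaging signal with an adjoining gag fragment, the Rev response element for Rev-dependent nuclear export of the genomic RNA, the cPPT/CTS element, and a U3-deleted 3' LTR. That deletion makes the integrated provirus self-inactivating. Packaging functions are not encoded on the plasmid and must be supplied in trans.

The payload is a single transcription unit driven by the strong constitutive EF-1α promoter. The PIK3CB coding sequence sits between attB1 and attB2 sites, consistent with the recorded Gateway cloning. Downstream lie short T3 and T7 promoter sequences, an attB4 fragment and a V5 epitope tag; the record does not state whether the V5 tag is fused in frame to the kinase. An EMCV IRES then allows translation of puromycin N-acetyltransferase from the same transcript, so transduced mammalian cells can be selected with puromycin. A WPRE enhances transcript expression. Small lac, SV40 and nef fragments elsewhere appear to be backbone remnants.

The stated purpose is lentiviral expression of the PIK3CB A1048V variant, and the associated publication concerns systematic functional annotation of somatic mutations found in cancer. This suggests use in stable expression assays testing the variant's effect on PI3K signalling and cell growth or survival.
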