Features (pLannotate 1.2.2; 30 found; start..end, strand, type, name):
    377..634     +  LTR            5' LTR (truncated): truncated 5' long terminal repeat (LTR) from HIV-1
    681..806     +  misc_feature   HIV-1 Ψ: packaging signal of human immunodeficiency virus type 1
    790..1128    +  CDS            HIV-1 gag (fragment): gag protein from human immunodeficiency virus 1; gag
   1303..1536    +  misc_feature   RRE: The Rev response element (RRE) of HIV-1 allows for Rev-dependent mRNA export from the nucleus to the cytoplasm.
   1913..2013    +  CDS            Rev (fragment): human immunodeficiency virus 1 (HIV-1) Rev protein; rev; enhances nuclear export of unspliced and incompletely spliced viral mRNAs
   2058..2175    +  misc_feature   cPPT/CTS: central polypurine tract and central termination sequence of HIV-1
   2223..3401    +  promoter       EF-1α promoter: strong constitutive promoter for human elongation factor EF-1α
   3422..3442    +  protein_bind   attB1: mutant version of attB; core recombination site for the Gateway® BP reaction BP Clonase™
   3448..6657    +  CDS            PIK3CB: PK3CB_HUMAN - Also known as PIK3C1. Experimental evidence at protein level: Swiss-Prot protein existence level 1. Phosphoinositide-3-kinase (PI3K) phosphorylates phosphatidylinositol derivatives at position 3 of the inositol ring to produce 3-phosphoinositides (PubMed:15135396). Uses ATP and PtdIns(4,5)P2 (phosphatidylinositol 4,5-bisphosphate) to generate phosphatidylinositol 3,4,5-trisphosphate (PIP3) (PubMed:15135396). PIP3 plays a key role by recruiting PH domain-containing proteins to the membrane, including AKT1 and PDPK1, activating signaling cascades involved in cell growth, survival,
   6662..6686    -  protein_bind   attB2: mutant version of attB; recombination site for the Gateway® BP reaction BP Clonase™
   6694..6712    +  promoter       T3 promoter: promoter for bacteriophage T3 RNA polymerase
   6738..6756    -  promoter       T7 promoter: promoter for bacteriophage T7 RNA polymerase
   6762..6780    -  protein_bind   attB4 (fragment): mutant version of attB; core recombination site for the Gateway® BP reaction BP Clonase™
   6836..6877    +  CDS            V5 tag: epitope tag from simian virus 5
   7003..7465    +  misc_feature   IRES: internal ribosome entry site (IRES) of the encephalomyocarditis virus (EMCV)
   7479..8076    +  CDS            PuroR (fragment): puromycin N-acetyltransferase; pac from Streptomyces; confers resistance to puromycin
   8092..8680    +  misc_feature   WPRE: woodchuck hepatitis virus posttranscriptional regulatory element
   8688..8753    +  CDS            nef (fragment): NEF_HV1Z2 - Experimental evidence at protein level: Swiss-Prot protein existence level 1. Extracellular Nef protein targets CD4(+) T-lymphocytes for apoptosis by interacting with CXCR4 surface receptors. From Human immunodeficiency virus type 1 group M subtype D (isolate Z2/CDC-Z34) (HIV-1).
   8755..8988    +  LTR            3' LTR (ΔU3): self-inactivating 3' long terminal repeat (LTR) from HIV-1
   9193..9297    +  promoter       AmpR promoter: bla
   9298..10158   +  CDS            AmpR: β-lactamase; bla; confers resistance to ampicillin, carbenicillin, and related antibiotics
  10329..10917   +  rep_origin     ori: high-copy-number ColE1/pMB1/pBR322/pUC origin of replication
  11100..11154   +  CDS            lacI (fragment): lac repressor; lacI; The lac repressor binds to the lac operator to inhibit transcription in E. coli. This inhibition can be relieved by adding lactose or isopropyl-β-D-thiogalactopyranoside (IPTG).
  11160..11253   +  rep_origin     SV40 ori (fragment): SV40 origin of replication
  11278..11315   +  CDS            lacI (fragment): lac repressor; lacI; The lac repressor binds to the lac operator to inhibit transcription in E. coli. This inhibition can be relieved by adding lactose or isopropyl-β-D-thiogalactopyranoside (IPTG).
  11328..11349   +  protein_bind   CAP binding site: CAP binding activates transcription in the presence of cAMP. E. coli catabolite activator protein
  11364..11394   +  promoter       lac promoter: promoter for the E. coli lac operon
  11398..11420   +  protein_bind   lac operator (fragment): The lac repressor binds to the lac operator to inhibit transcription in E. coli. This inhibition can be relieved by adding lactose or isopropyl-β-D-thiogalactopyranoside (IPTG). lac repressor encoded by lacI
  11452..11535   +  polyA_signal   SV40 poly(A) signal (fragment): SV40 polyadenylation signal
  11702..329     +  CDS            nef (fragment) (across the origin): NEF_HV1BR - Experimental evidence at protein level: Swiss-Prot protein existence level 1. Extracellular Nef protein targets CD4(+) T-lymphocytes for apoptosis by interacting with CXCR4 surface receptors (PubMed:14990729). From Human immunodeficiency virus type 1 group M subtype B (isolate BRU/LAI) (HIV-1).
>Addgene plasmid #116550 | pHAGE-PIK3CB-A1048V | addgene full sequence | sequence record 243093 | Addgene NGS Result
TGGAAGGGCTAATTCACTCCCAAAGAAGACAAGATATCCTTGATCTGTGGATCTACCACACACAAGGCTA
CTTCCCTGATTAGCAGAACTACACACCAGGGCCAGGGGTCAGATATCCACTGACCTTTGGATGGTGCTAC
AAGCTAGTACCAGTTGAGCCAGATAAGGTAGAAGAGGCCAATAAAGGAGAGAACACCAGCTTGTTACACC
CTGTGAGCCTGCATGGGATGGATGACCCGGAGAGAGAAGTGTTAGAGTGGAGGTTTGACAGCCGCCTAGC
ATTTCATCACGTGGCCCGAGAGCTGCATCCGGAGTACTTCAAGAACTGCTGATATCGAGCTTGCTACAAG
GGACTTTCCGCTGGGGACTTTCCAGGGAGGCGTGGCCTGGGCGGGACTGGGGAGTGGCGAGCCCTCAGAT
CCTGCATATAAGCAGCTGCTTTTTGCCTGTACTGGGTCTCTCTGGTTAGACCAGATCTGAGCCTGGGAGC
TCTCTGGCTAACTAGGGAACCCACTGCTTAAGCCTCAATAAAGCTTGCCTTGAGTGCTTCAAGTAGTGTG
TGCCCGTCTGTTGTGTGACTCTGGTAACTAGAGATCCCTCAGACCCTTTTAGTCAGTGTGGAAAATCTCT
AGCAGTGGCGCCCGAACAGGGACTTGAAAGCGAAAGGGAAACCAGAGGAGCTCTCTCGACGCAGGACTCG
GCTTGCTGAAGCGCGCACGGCAAGAGGCGAGGGGCGGCGACTGGTGAGTACGCCAAAAATTTTGACTAGC
GGAGGCTAGAAGGAGAGAGATGGGTGCGAGAGCGTCAGTATTAAGCGGGGGAGAATTAGATCGCGATGGG
AAAAAATTCGGTTAAGGCCAGGGGGAAAGAAAAAATATAAATTAAAACATATAGTATGGGCAAGCAGGGA
GCTAGAACGATTCGCAGTTAATCCTGGCCTGTTAGAAACATCAGAAGGCTGTAGACAAATACTGGGACAG
CTACAACCATCCCTTCAGACAGGATCAGAAGAACTTAGATCATTATATAATACAGTAGCAACCCTCTATT
GTGTGCATCAAAGGATAGAGATAAAAGACACCAAGGAAGCTTTAGACAAGATAGAGGAAGAGCAAAACAA
AAGTAAGACCACCGCACAGCAAGCGGCCGGCCGCTGATCTTCAGACCTGGAGGAGGAGATATGAGGGACA
ATTGGAGAAGTGAATTATATAAATATAAAGTAGTAAAAATTGAACCATTAGGAGTAGCACCCACCAAGGC
AAAGAGAAGAGTGGTGCAGAGAGAAAAAAGAGCAGTGGGAATAGGAGCTTTGTTCCTTGGGTTCTTGGGA
GCAGCAGGAAGCACTATGGGCGCAGCGTCAATGACGCTGACGGTACAGGCCAGACAATTATTGTCTGGTA
TAGTGCAGCAGCAGAACAATTTGCTGAGGGCTATTGAGGCGCAACAGCATCTGTTGCAACTCACAGTCTG
GGGCATCAAGCAGCTCCAGGCAAGAATCCTGGCTGTGGAAAGATACCTAAAGGATCAACAGCTCCTGGGG
ATTTGGGGTTGCTCTGGAAAACTCATTTGCACCACTGCTGTGCCTTGGAATGCTAGTTGGAGTAATAAAT
CTCTGGAACAGATTTGGAATCACACGACCTGGATGGAGTGGGACAGAGAAATTAACAATTACACAAGCTT
AATACACTCCTTAATTGAAGAATCGCAAAACCAGCAAGAAAAGAATGAACAAGAATTATTGGAATTAGAT
AAATGGGCAAGTTTGTGGAATTGGTTTAACATAACAAATTGGCTGTGGTATATAAAATTATTCATAATGA
TAGTAGGAGGCTTGGTAGGTTTAAGAATAGTTTTTGCTGTACTTTCTATAGTGAATAGAGTTAGGCAGGG
ATATTCACCATTATCGTTTCAGACCCACCTCCCAACCCCGAGGGGACCCGACAGGCCCGAAGGAATAGAA
GAAGAAGGTGGAGAGAGAGACAGAGACAGATCCATTCGATTAGTGAACGGATCTCGACGGTATCGCCGAA
TTCACAAATGGCAGTATTCATCCACAATTTTAAAAGAAAAGGGGGGATTGGGGGGTACAGTGCAGGGGAA
AGAATAGTAGACATAATAGCAACAGACATACAAACTAAAGAATTACAAAAACAAATTACAAAAATTCAAA
ATTTTCGGGTTTATTACAGGGACAGCAGAGATCCAGTTTGGACTAGTCGTGAGGCTCCGGTGCCCGTCAG
TGGGCAGAGCGCACATCGCCCACAGTCCCCGAGAAGTTGGGGGGAGGGGTCGGCAATTGAACCGGTGCCT
AGAGAAGGTGGCGCGGGGTAAACTGGGAAAGTGATGTCGTGTACTGGCTCCGCCTTTTTCCCGAGGGTGG
GGGAGAACCGTATATAAGTGCAGTAGTCGCCGTGAACGTTCTTTTTCGCAACGGGTTTGCCGCCAGAACA
CAGGTAAGTGCCGTGTGTGGTTCCCGCGGGCCTGGCCTCTTTACGGGTTATGGCCCTTGCGTGCCTTGAA
TTACTTCCACCTGGCTGCAGTACGTGATTCTTGATCCCGAGCTTCGGGTTGGAAGTGGGTGGGAGAGTTC
GAGGCCTTGCGCTTAAGGAGCCCCTTCGCCTCGTGCTTGAGTTGAGGCCTGGCCTGGGCGCTGGGGCCGC
CGCGTGCGAATCTGGTGGCACCTTCGCGCCTGTCTCGCTGCTTTCGATAAGTCTCTAGCCATTTAAAATT
TTTGATGACCTGCTGCGACGCTTTTTTTCTGGCAAGATAGTCTTGTAAATGCGGGCCAAGATCTGCACAC
TGGTATTTCGGTTTTTGGGGCCGCGGGCGGCGACGGGGCCCGTGCGTCCCAGCGCACATGTTCGGCGAGG
CGGGGCCTGCGAGCGCGGCCACCGAGAATCGGACGGGGGTAGTCTCAAGCTGGCCGGCCTGCTCTGGTGC
CTGGCCTCGCGCCGCCGTGTATCGCCCCGCCCTGGGCGGCAAGGCTGGCCCGGTCGGCACCAGTTGCGTG
AGCGGAAAGATGGCCGCTTCCCGGCCCTGCTGCAGGGAGCTCAAAATGGAGGACGCGGCGCTCGGGAGAG
CGGGCGGGTGAGTCACCCACACAAAGGAAAAGGGCCTTTCCGTCCTCAGCCGTCGCTTCATGTGACTCCA
CGGAGTACCGGGCGCCGTCCAGGCACCTCGATTAGTTCTCGAGCTTTTGGAGTACGTCGTCTTTAGGTTG
GGGGGAGGGGTTTTATGCGATGGAGTTTCCCCACACTGAGTGGGTGGAGACTGAAGTTAGGCCAGCTTGG
CACTTGATGTAATTCTCCTTGGAATTTGCCCTTTTTGAGTTTGGATCTTGGTTCATTCTCAAGCCTCAGA
CAGTGGTTCAAAGTTTTTTTCTTCCATTTCAGGTGTCGTGAAGCGGCCCTGCAGATATCAACAAGTTTGT
ACAAAAAAGCAGGCACCATGTGCTTCAGTTTCATAATGCCTCCTGCTATGGCAGACATCCTTGACATCTG
GGCGGTGGATTCACAGATAGCATCTGATGGCTCCATACCTGTGGATTTCCTTTTGCCCACTGGGATTTAT
ATCCAGTTGGAGGTACCTCGGGAAGCTACCATTTCTTATATTAAGCAGATGTTATGGAAGCAAGTTCACA
ATTACCCAATGTTCAACCTCCTTATGGATATTGACTCCTATATGTTTGCATGTGTGAATCAGACTGCTGT
ATATGAGGAGCTTGAAGATGAAACACGAAGACTCTGTGATGTCAGACCTTTTCTTCCAGTTCTCAAATTA
GTGACAAGAAGTTGTGACCCAGGGGAAAAATTAGACTCAAAAATTGGAGTCCTTATAGGAAAAGGTCTGC
ATGAATTTGATTCCTTGAAGGATCCTGAAGTAAATGAATTTCGAAGAAAAATGCGCAAATTCAGCGAGGA
AAAAATCCTGTCACTTGTGGGATTGTCTTGGATGGACTGGCTAAAACAAACATATCCACCAGAGCATGAA
CCATCCATCCCTGAAAACTTAGAAGATAAACTTTATGGGGGAAAGCTCATCGTAGCTGTTCATTTTGAAA
ACTGCCAGGACGTGTTTAGCTTTCAAGTGTCTCCTAATATGAATCCTATCAAAGTAAATGAATTGGCAAT
CCAAAAACGTTTGACTATTCATGGGAAGGAAGATGAAGTTAGCCCCTATGATTATGTGTTGCAAGTCAGC
GGGAGAGTAGAATATGTTTTTGGTGATCATCCACTAATTCAGTTCCAGTATATCCGGAACTGTGTGATGA
ACAGAGCCCTGCCCCATTTTATACTTGTGGAATGCTGCAAGATCAAGAAAATGTATGAACAAGAAATGAT
TGCCATAGAGGCTGCCATAAATCGAAATTCATCTAATCTTCCTCTTCCATTACCACCAAAGAAAACACGA
ATTATTTCTCATGTTTGGGAAAATAACAACCCTTTCCAAATTGTCTTGGTTAAGGGAAATAAACTTAACA
CAGAGGAAACTGTAAAAGTTCATGTCAGGGCTGGTCTTTTTCATGGTACTGAGCTCCTGTGTAAAACCAT
CGTAAGCTCAGAGGTATCAGGGAAAAATGATCATATTTGGAATGAACCACTGGAATTTGATATTAATATT
TGTGACTTACCAAGAATGGCTCGATTATGTTTTGCTGTTTATGCAGTTTTGGATAAAGTAAAAACGAAGA
AATCAACGAAAACTATTAATCCCTCTAAATATCAGACCATCAGGAAAGCTGGAAAAGTGCATTATCCTGT
AGCGTGGGTAAATACGATGGTTTTTGACTTTAAAGGACAATTGAGAACTGGAGACATAATATTACACAGC
TGGTCTTCATTTCCTGATGAACTCGAAGAAATGTTGAATCCAATGGGAACTGTTCAAACAAATCCATATA
CTGAAAATGCAACAGCTTTGCATGTTAAATTTCCAGAGAATAAAAAACAACCTTATTATTACCCTCCCTT
CGATAAGATTATTGAAAAGGCAGCTGAGATTGCAAGCAGTGATAGTGCTAATGTGTCAAGTCGAGGTGGA
AAAAAGTTTCTTCCTGTATTGAAAGAAATCTTGGACAGGGATCCCTTGTCTCAACTGTGTGAAAATGAAA
TGGATCTTATTTGGACTTTGCGACAAGACTGCCGAGAGATTTTCCCACAATCACTGCCAAAATTACTGCT
GTCAATCAAGTGGAATAAACTTGAGGATGTTGCTCAGCTTCAGGCGCTGCTTCAGATTTGGCCTAAACTG
CCCCCCCGGGAGGCCCTAGAGCTTCTGGATTTCAACTATCCAGACCAGTACGTTCGAGAATATGCTGTAG
GCTGCCTGCGACAGATGAGTGATGAAGAACTTTCTCAATATCTTTTACAACTGGTGCAAGTGTTAAAATA
TGAGCCTTTTCTTGATTGTGCCCTCTCTAGATTCCTATTAGAAAGAGCACTTGGTAATCGGAGGATAGGG
CAGTTTCTATTTTGGCATCTTAGGTCAGAAGTGCACATTCCTGCTGTCTCAGTACAATTTGGTGTCATCC
TTGAAGCATACTGCCGGGGAAGTGTGGGGCACATGAAAGTGCTTTCTAAGCAGGTTGAAGCACTCAATAA
GTTAAAAACTTTAAATAGTTTAATCAAACTGAATGCCGTGAAGTTAAACAGAGCCAAAGGGAAGGAGGCC
ATGCATACCTGTTTAAAACAGAGTGCTTACCGGGAAGCCCTCTCTGACCTGCAGTCACCCCTGAACCCAT
GTGTTATCCTCTCAGAACTCTATGTTGAAAAGTGCAAATACATGGATTCCAAAATGAAGCCTTTGTGGCT
GGTATACAATAACAAGGTATTTGGTGAGGATTCAGTTGGAGTGATTTTTAAAAATGGTGATGATTTACGA
CAGGATATGTTGACACTCCAAATGTTGCGCTTGATGGATTTACTCTGGAAAGAAGCTGGTTTGGATCTTC
GGATGTTGCCTTATGGCTGTTTAGCAACAGGAGATCGCTCTGGCCTCATTGAAGTTGTGAGCACCTCTGA
AACAATTGCTGACATTCAGCTGAACAGTAGCAATGTGGCTGCTGCAGCAGCCTTCAACAAAGATGCCCTT
CTGAACTGGCTTAAAGAATACAACTCTGGGGATGACCTGGACCGAGCCATTGAGGAATTTACACTGTCCT
GTGCTGGCTACTGTGTAGCTTCTTATGTCCTTGGGATTGGTGACAGACATAGTGACAACATCATGGTCAA
AAAAACTGGCCAGCTCTTCCACATTGACTTTGGACATATTCTTGGAAATTTCAAATCTAAGTTTGGCATT
AAAAGGGAGCGAGTGCCTTTTATTCTTACCTATGATTTCATCCATGTCATTCAACAAGGAAAAACAGGAA
ATACAGAAAAGTTTGGCCGGTTCCGCCAGTGTTGTGAGGATGCATATCTGATTTTACGACGGCATGGGAA
TCTCTTCATCACTCTCTTTGCGCTGATGTTGACTGCAGGGCTTCCTGAACTCACATCAGTCAAAGATATA
CAGTATCTTAAGGACTCTCTTGCATTAGGGAAGAGTGAAGAAGAAGCACTCAAACAGTTTAAGCAAAAAT
TTGATGAGGTGCTCAGGGAAAGCTGGACTACTAAAGTGAACTGGATGGCCCACACAGTTCGGAAAGACTA
CAGATCTTAGAACCCAGCTTTCTTGTACAAAGTGGTGATATCCAATTAACCCTCACTAAAGGGTAAGATT
AGAAGTTAATGAAGAACCCTATAGTGAGTCGTATTACCACCCAACTTTTCTATACAAAGTGGTTGATATC
CAGCACAGTGGCGGCCGCTCGAGTCTAGAGGGCCCGCGGTTCGAAGGTAAGCCTATCCCTAACCCTCTCC
TCGGTCTCGATTCTACGCGTACCGGTTAGTAATGAGATCCCTCCCCCCCCCCTAACGTTACTGGCCGAAG
CCGCTTGGAATAAGGCCGGTGTGCGTTTGTCTATATGTTATTTTCCACCATATTGCCGTCTTTTGGCAAT
GTGAGGGCCCGGAAACCTGGCCCTGTCTTCTTGACGAGCATTCCTAGGGGTCTTTCCCCTCTCGCCAAAG
GAATGCAAGGTCTGTTGAATGTCGTGAAGGAAGCAGTTCCTCTGGAAGCTTCTTGAAGACAAACAACGTC
TGTAGCGACCCTTTGCAGGCAGCGGAACCCCCCACCTGGCGACAGGTGCCTCTGCGGCCAAAAGCCACGT
GTATAAGATACACCTGCAAAGGCGGCACAACCCCAGTGCCACGTTGTGAGTTGGATAGTTGTGGAAAGAG
TCAAATGGCTCTCCTCAAGCGTATTCAACAAGGGGCTGAAGGATGCCCAGAAGGTACCCCATTGTATGGG
ATCTGATCTGGGGCCTCGGTGCACATGCTTTACATGTGTTTAGTCGAGGTTAAAAAAACGTCTAGGCCCC
CCGAACCACGGGGACGTGGTTTTCCTTTGAAAAACACGATGATAATATGGCCACACATATGACCGAGTAC
AAGCCCACGGTGCGCCTCGCCACCCGCGACGACGTCCCCAGGGCCGTACGCACCCTCGCCGCCGCGTTCG
CCGACTACCCCGCCACGCGCCACACCGTCGATCCGGACCGCCACATCGAGCGGGTCACCGAGCTGCAAGA
ACTCTTCCTCACGCGCGTCGGGCTCGACATCGGCAAGGTGTGGGTCGCGGACGACGGCGCCGCGGTGGCG
GTCTGGACCACGCCGGAGAGCGTCGAAGCGGGGGCGGTGTTCGCCGAGATCGGCCCGCGCATGGCCGAGT
TGAGCGGTTCCCGGCTGGCCGCGCAGCAACAGATGGAAGGCCTCCTGGCGCCGCACCGGCCCAAGGAGCC
CGCGTGGTTCCTGGCCACCGTCGGCGTCTCGCCCGACCACCAGGGCAAGGGTCTGGGCAGCGCCGTCGTG
CTCCCCGGAGTGGAGGCGGCCGAGCGCGCCGGGGTGCCCGCCTTCCTGGAGACCTCCGCGCCCCGCAACC
TCCCCTTCTACGAGCGGCTCGGCTTCACCGTCACCGCCGACGTCGAGGTGCCCGAAGGACCGCGCACCTG
GTGCATGACCCGCAAGCCCGGTGCCTAAATCGATAGATCCTAATCAACCTCTGGATTACAAAATTTGTGA
AAGATTGACTGGTATTCTTAACTATGTTGCTCCTTTTACGCTATGTGGATACGCTGCTTTAATGCCTTTG
TATCATGCTATTGCTTCCCGTATGGCTTTCATTTTCTCCTCCTTGTATAAATCCTGGTTGCTGTCTCTTT
ATGAGGAGTTGTGGCCCGTTGTCAGGCAACGTGGCGTGGTGTGCACTGTGTTTGCTGACGCAACCCCCAC
TGGTTGGGGCATTGCCACCACCTGTCAGCTCCTTTCCGGGACTTTCGCTTTCCCCCTCCCTATTGCCACG
GCGGAACTCATCGCCGCCTGCCTTGCCCGCTGCTGGACAGGGGCTCGGCTGTTGGGCACTGACAATTCCG
TGGTGTTGTCGGGGAAATCATCGTCCTTTCCTTGGCTGCTCGCCTGTGTTGCCACCTGGATTCTGCGCGG
GACGTCCTTCTGCTACGTCCCTTCGGCCCTCAATCCAGCGGACCTTCCTTCCCGCGGCCTGCTGCCGGCT
CTGCGGCCTCTTCCGCGTCTTCGCCTTCGCCCTCAGACGAGTCGGATCTCCCTTTGGGCCGCCTCCCCGC
CTGAGATCCTTTAAGACCAATGACTTACAAGGCAGCTGTAGATCTTAGCCACTTTTTAAAAGAAAAGGGG
GGACTGGAAGGGCTAATTCACTCCCAACGAAGACAAGATCTGCTTTTTGCTTGTACTGGGTCTCTCTGGT
TAGACCAGATCTGAGCCTGGGAGCTCTCTGGCTAACTAGGGAACCCACTGCTTAAGCCTCAATAAAGCTT
GCCTTGAGTGCTTCAAGTAGTGTGTGCCCGTCTGTTGTGTGACTCTGGTAACTAGAGATCCCTCAGACCC
TTTTAGTCAGTGTGGAAAATCTCTAGCAGTAGTAGTTCATGTCATCTTATTATTCAGTATTTATAACTTG
CAAAGAAATGAATATCAGAGAGTGAGAGGCCCGGGTTAATTAAGGAAAGGGCTAGATCATTCTTGAAGAC
GAAAGGGCCTCGTGATACGCCTATTTTTATAGGTTAATGTCATGATAATAATGGTTTCTTAGACGTCAGG
TGGCACTTTTCGGGGAAATGTGCGCGGAACCCCTATTTGTTTATTTTTCTAAATACATTCAAATATGTAT
CCGCTCATGAGACAATAACCCTGATAAATGCTTCAATAATATTGAAAAAGGAAGAGTATGAGTATTCAAC
ATTTCCGTGTCGCCCTTATTCCCTTTTTTGCGGCATTTTGCCTTCCTGTTTTTGCTCACCCAGAAACGCT
GGTGAAAGTAAAAGATGCTGAAGATCAGTTGGGTGCACGAGTGGGTTACATCGAACTGGATCTCAACAGC
GGTAAGATCCTTGAGAGTTTTCGCCCCGAAGAACGTTTTCCAATGATGAGCACTTTTAAAGTTCTGCTAT
GTGGCGCGGTATTATCCCGTGTTGACGCCGGGCAAGAGCAACTCGGTCGCCGCATACACTATTCTCAGAA
TGACTTGGTTGAGTACTCACCAGTCACAGAAAAGCATCTTACGGATGGCATGACAGTAAGAGAATTATGC
AGTGCTGCCATAACCATGAGTGATAACACTGCGGCCAACTTACTTCTGACAACGATCGGAGGACCGAAGG
AGCTAACCGCTTTTTTGCACAACATGGGGGATCATGTAACTCGCCTTGATCGTTGGGAACCGGAGCTGAA
TGAAGCCATACCAAACGACGAGCGTGACACCACGATGCCTGTAGCAATGGCAACAACGTTGCGCAAACTA
TTAACTGGCGAACTACTTACTCTAGCTTCCCGGCAACAATTAATAGACTGGATGGAGGCGGATAAAGTTG
CAGGACCACTTCTGCGCTCGGCCCTTCCGGCTGGCTGGTTTATTGCTGATAAATCTGGAGCCGGTGAGCG
TGGGTCTCGCGGTATCATTGCAGCACTGGGGCCAGATGGTAAGCCCTCCCGTATCGTAGTTATCTACACG
ACGGGGAGTCAGGCAACTATGGATGAACGAAATAGACAGATCGCTGAGATAGGTGCCTCACTGATTAAGC
ATTGGTAACTGTCAGACCAAGTTTACTCATATATACTTTAGATTGATTTAAAACTTCATTTTTAATTTAA
AAGGATCTAGGTGAAGATCCTTTTTGATAATCTCATGACCAAAATCCCTTAACGTGAGTTTTCGTTCCAC
TGAGCGTCAGACCCCGTAGAAAAGATCAAAGGATCTTCTTGAGATCCTTTTTTTCTGCGCGTAATCTGCT
GCTTGCAAACAAAAAAACCACCGCTACCAGCGGTGGTTTGTTTGCCGGATCAAGAGCTACCAACTCTTTT
TCCGAAGGTAACTGGCTTCAGCAGAGCGCAGATACCAAATACTGTTCTTCTAGTGTAGCCGTAGTTAGGC
CACCACTTCAAGAACTCTGTAGCACCGCCTACATACCTCGCTCTGCTAATCCTGTTACCAGTGGCTGCTG
CCAGTGGCGATAAGTCGTGTCTTACCGGGTTGGACTCAAGACGATAGTTACCGGATAAGGCGCAGCGGTC
GGGCTGAACGGGGGGTTCGTGCACACAGCCCAGCTTGGAGCGAACGACCTACACCGAACTGAGATACCTA
CAGCGTGAGCTATGAGAAAGCGCCACGCTTCCCGAAGGGAGAAAGGCGGACAGGTATCCGGTAAGCGGCA
GGGTCGGAACAGGAGAGCGCACGAGGGAGCTTCCAGGGGGAAACGCCTGGTATCTTTATAGTCCTGTCGG
GTTTCGCCACCTCTGACTTGAGCGTCGATTTTTGTGATGCTCGTCAGGGGGGCGGAGCCTATGGAAAAAC
GCCAGCAACGCGGCCTTTTTACGGTTCCTGGCCTTTTGCTGGCCTTTTGCTCACATGTTCTTTCCTGCGT
TATCCCCTGATTCTGTGGATAACCGTATTACCGCCTTTGAGTGAGCTGATACCGCTCGCCGCAGCCGAAC
GACCGAGCGCAGCGAGTCAGTGAGCGAGGAAGCGGAAGAGCGCCCAATACGCAAACCGCCTCTCCCCGCG
CGTTGGCCGATTCATTAATGCAGCAAGCTCATGGCTGACTAATTTTTTTTATTTATGCAGAGGCCGAGGC
CGCCTCGGCCTCTGAGCTATTCCAGAAGTAGTGAGGAGGCTTTTTTGGAGGCCTAGGCTTTTGCAAAAAG
CTCCCCGTGGCACGACAGGTTTCCCGACTGGAAAGCGGGCAGTGAGCGCAACGCAATTAATGTGAGTTAG
CTCACTCATTAGGCACCCCAGGCTTTACACTTTATGCTTCCGGCTCGTATGTTGTGTGGAATTGTGAGCG
GATAACAATTTCACACAGGAAACAGCTATGACATGATTACGAATTTCACAAATAAAGCATTTTTTTCACT
GCATTCTAGTTGTGGTTTGTCCAAACTCATCAATGTATCTTATCATGTCTGGATCAACTGGATAACTCAA
GCTAACCAAAATCATCCCAAACTTCCCACCCCATACCCTATTACCACTGCCAATTACCTGTGGTTTCATT
TACTCTAAACCTGTGATTCCTCTGAATTATTTTCATTTTAAAGAAATTGTATTTGTTAAATATGTACTAC
AAACTTAGTAGT
