>Addgene plasmid #116550 | pHAGE-PIK3CB-A1048V | depositor partial sequence | sequence record 219425 | insert
ATGTGCTTCAGTTTCATAATGCCTCCTGCTATGGCAGACATCCTTGACATCTGGGCGGTGGATTCACAGA
TAGCATCTGATGGCTCCATACCTGTGGATTTCCTTTTGCCCACTGGGATTTATATCCAGTTGGAGGTACC
TCGGGAAGCTACCATTTCTTATATTAAGCAGATGTTATGGAAGCAAGTTCACAATTACCCAATGTTCAAC
CTCCTTATGGATATTGACTCCTATATGTTTGCATGTGTGAATCAGACTGCTGTATATGAGGAGCTTGAAG
ATGAAACACGAAGACTCTGTGATGTCAGACCTTTTCTTCCAGTTCTCAAATTAGTGACAAGAAGTTGTGA
CCCAGGGGAAAAATTAGACTCAAAAATTGGAGTCCTTATAGGAAAAGGTCTGCATGAATTTGATTCCTTG
AAGGATCCTGAAGTAAATGAATTTCGAAGAAAAATGCGCAAATTCAGCGAGGAAAAAATCCTGTCACTTG
TGGGATTGTCTTGGATGGACTGGCTAAAACAAACATATCCACCAGAGCATGAACCATCCATCCCTGAAAA
CTTAGAAGATAAACTTTATGGGGGAAAGCTCATCGTAGCTGTTCATTTTGAAAACTGCCAGGACGTGTTT
AGCTTTCAAGTGTCTCCTAATATGAATCCTATCAAAGTAAATGAATTGGCAATCCAAAAACGTTTGACTA
TTCATGGGAAGGAAGATGAAGTTAGCCCCTATGATTATGTGTTGCAAGTCAGCGGGAGAGTAGAATATGT
TTTTGGTGATCATCCACTAATTCAGTTCCAGTATATCCGGAACTGTGTGATGAACAGAGCCCTGCCCCAT
TTTATACTTGTGGAATGCTGCAAGATCAAGAAAATGTATGAACAAGAAATGATTGCCATAGAGGCTGCCA
TAAATCGAAATTCATCTAATCTTCCTCTTCCATTACCACCAAAGAAAACACGAATTATTTCTCATGTTTG
GGAAAATAACAACCCTTTCCAAATTGTCTTGGTTAAGGGAAATAAACTTAACACAGAGGAAACTGTAAAA
GTTCATGTCAGGGCTGGTCTTTTTCATGGTACTGAGCTCCTGTGTAAAACCATCGTAAGCTCAGAGGTAT
CAGGGAAAAATGATCATATTTGGAATGAACCACTGGAATTTGATATTAATATTTGTGACTTACCAAGAAT
GGCTCGATTATGTTTTGCTGTTTATGCAGTTTTGGATAAAGTAAAAACGAAGAAATCAACGAAAACTATT
AATCCCTCTAAATATCAGACCATCAGGAAAGCTGGAAAAGTGCATTATCCTGTAGCGTGGGTAAATACGA
TGGTTTTTGACTTTAAAGGACAATTGAGAACTGGAGACATAATATTACACAGCTGGTCTTCATTTCCTGA
TGAACTCGAAGAAATGTTGAATCCAATGGGAACTGTTCAAACAAATCCATATACTGAAAATGCAACAGCT
TTGCATGTTAAATTTCCAGAGAATAAAAAACAACCTTATTATTACCCTCCCTTCGATAAGATTATTGAAA
AGGCAGCTGAGATTGCAAGCAGTGATAGTGCTAATGTGTCAAGTCGAGGTGGAAAAAAGTTTCTTCCTGT
ATTGAAAGAAATCTTGGACAGGGATCCCTTGTCTCAACTGTGTGAAAATGAAATGGATCTTATTTGGACT
TTGCGACAAGACTGCCGAGAGATTTTCCCACAATCACTGCCAAAATTACTGCTGTCAATCAAGTGGAATA
AACTTGAGGATGTTGCTCAGCTTCAGGCGCTGCTTCAGATTTGGCCTAAACTGCCCCCCCGGGAGGCCCT
AGAGCTTCTGGATTTCAACTATCCAGACCAGTACGTTCGAGAATATGCTGTAGGCTGCCTGCGACAGATG
AGTGATGAAGAACTTTCTCAATATCTTTTACAACTGGTGCAAGTGTTAAAATATGAGCCTTTTCTTGATT
GTGCCCTCTCTAGATTCCTATTAGAAAGAGCACTTGGTAATCGGAGGATAGGGCAGTTTCTATTTTGGCA
TCTTAGGTCAGAAGTGCACATTCCTGCTGTCTCAGTACAATTTGGTGTCATCCTTGAAGCATACTGCCGG
GGAAGTGTGGGGCACATGAAAGTGCTTTCTAAGCAGGTTGAAGCACTCAATAAGTTAAAAACTTTAAATA
GTTTAATCAAACTGAATGCCGTGAAGTTAAACAGAGCCAAAGGGAAGGAGGCCATGCATACCTGTTTAAA
ACAGAGTGCTTACCGGGAAGCCCTCTCTGACCTGCAGTCACCCCTGAACCCATGTGTTATCCTCTCAGAA
CTCTATGTTGAAAAGTGCAAATACATGGATTCCAAAATGAAGCCTTTGTGGCTGGTATACAATAACAAGG
TATTTGGTGAGGATTCAGTTGGAGTGATTTTTAAAAATGGTGATGATTTACGACAGGATATGTTGACACT
CCAAATGTTGCGCTTGATGGATTTACTCTGGAAAGAAGCTGGTTTGGATCTTCGGATGTTGCCTTATGGC
TGTTTAGCAACAGGAGATCGCTCTGGCCTCATTGAAGTTGTGAGCACCTCTGAAACAATTGCTGACATTC
AGCTGAACAGTAGCAATGTGGCTGCTGCAGCAGCCTTCAACAAAGATGCCCTTCTGAACTGGCTTAAAGA
ATACAACTCTGGGGATGACCTGGACCGAGCCATTGAGGAATTTACACTGTCCTGTGCTGGCTACTGTGTA
GCTTCTTATGTCCTTGGGATTGGTGACAGACATAGTGACAACATCATGGTCAAAAAAACTGGCCAGCTCT
TCCACATTGACTTTGGACATATTCTTGGAAATTTCAAATCTAAGTTTGGCATTAAAAGGGAGCGAGTGCC
TTTTATTCTTACCTATGATTTCATCCATGTCATTCAACAAGGAAAAACAGGAAATACAGAAAAGTTTGGC
CGGTTCCGCCAGTGTTGTGAGGATGCATATCTGATTTTACGACGGCATGGGAATCTCTTCATCACTCTCT
TTGCGCTGATGTTGACTGCAGGGCTTCCTGAACTCACATCAGTCAAAGATATACAGTATCTTAAGGACTC
TCTTGCATTAGGGAAGAGTGAAGAAGAAGCACTCAAACAGTTTAAGCAAAAATTTGATGAGGTGCTCAGG
GAAAGCTGGACTACTAAAGTGAACTGGATGGCCCACACAGTTCGGAAAGACTACAGATCTTAA
